>Addgene plasmid #38901 | MAGI1 | depositor partial sequence | sequence record 48959 | MAGI1 sequence 345 bps
ATGCACCATCATCATCATCATTCTTCTGGTGTAGATCTGGGTACCGAGAACCTGTACTTCCAATCCATGG
AACTGATTACCGTTCATATCGTGAAAGGCCCTATGGGATTTGGCTTCACCATCGCCGATTCCCCGGGTGG
TGGTGGCCAGCGTGTGAAGCAAATTGTAGATAGCCCGCGCTCCCGCGGCCTGAAAGAAGGCGACCTGATC
GTAGAAGTTAATAAAAAGAACGTGCAAGCTCTGACCCATAACCAGGTAGTAGATATGCTGGTAGAATCAC
CTAAGGGCTCCGAAGTGACCCTGCTGGTTCAGCGCCAGACCCGTCTGTGACAGTAAAGGTGGATA
