>Addgene plasmid #38901 | MAGI1 | addgene partial sequence | sequence record 51254 | T7_term
TTGTTAGCAGCCGGATCTCAGTGGTGGTGGTGGTGGTGCTCGAGTGCGGCCGCAAGCTTGTCGACGGAGC
TCGAATTCGGATCCGTATCCACCTTTACTGTCACAGACGGGTCTGGCGCTGAACCAGCAGGGTCACTTCG
GAGCCCTTAGGTGATTCTACCAGCATATCTACTACCTGGTTATGGGTCAGAGCTTGCACGTTCTTTTTAT
TAACTTCTACGATCAGGTCGCCTTCTTTCAGGCCGCGGGAGCGCGGGCTATCTACAATTTGCTTCACACG
CTGGCCACCACCACCCGGGGAATCGGCGATGGTGAAGCCAAATCCCATAGGGCCTTTCACGATATGAACG
GTAATCAGTTCCATGGATTGGAAGTACAGGTTCTCGGTACCCAGATCTACACCAGAAGAATGATGATGAT
GATGGTGCATATGTATATCTCCTTCTTAAAGTTAAACAAAATTATTTCTAGAGGGGAATTGTTATCCGCT
CACAATTCCCCTATAGTGAGTCGTATTAATTTCGCGGGATCGAGATCTCGATCCTCTACGCCGGACGCAT
CGTGGCCGGCATCACCGGCGCCACAGGTGCGGTTGCTGGCGCCTATATCGCCGACATCACCGATGGGGAA
GATCGGGCTCGCCACTTCGGGCTCATGAGCGCTTGTTTCGGCGTGGGTATGGTGGCAGGCCCCGTGGCCG
GGGGACTGTTGGGCGCCATCTCCTTGCATGCACCATTCCTTGCGGCGGCGGTGCTCAACGGCCTCAACCT
ACTACTGGGCTGCTTCCTAATGCAGGAGTCGCATAAGGGAGAGCGTCGAGATCCCGGACACCATCGAATG
GCGCAAAACCTTTCGCGGTAGGCATGATAGCGCCCGGAA
