>Addgene plasmid #38901 | MAGI1 | addgene partial sequence | sequence record 51256 | T7 5'-TAATACGACTCACTATAGGG-3'
AATAATTTTGTTTAACTTTAAGAAGGAGATATACATATGCACCATCATCATCATCATTCTTCTGGTGTAG
ATCTGGGTACCGAGAACCTGTACTTCCAATCCATGGAACTGATTACCGTTCATATCGTGAAAGGCCCTAT
GGGATTTGGCTTCACCATCGCCGATTCCCCGGGTGGTGGTGGCCAGCGTGTGAAGCAAATTGTAGATAGC
CCGCGCTCCCGCGGCCTGAAAGAAGGCGACCTGATCGTAGAAGTTAATAAAAAGAACGTGCAAGCTCTGA
CCCATAACCAGGTAGTAGATATGCTGGTAGAATCACCTAAGGGCTCCGAAGTGACCCTGCTGGTTCAGCG
CCAGACCCGTCTGTGACAGTAAAGGTGGATACGGATCCGAATTCGAGCTCCGTCGACAAGCTTGCGGCCG
CACTCGAGCACCACCACCACCACCACTGAGATCCGGCTGCTAACAAAGCCCGAAAGGAAGCTGAGTTGGC
TGCTGCCACCGCTGAGCAATAACTAGCATAACCCCTTGGGGCCTCTAAACGGGTCTTGAGGGGTTTTTTG
CTGAAAGGAGGAACTATATCCGGATTGGCGAATGGG
[124 nt withheld, positions 597-720]
C
[91 nt withheld, positions 722-812]
A
[45 nt withheld, positions 814-858]
