[The description below was written by a language model from this plasmid's Addgene catalogue record.]
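Description:
MAGI1 is a bacterial expression plasmid built on the pNIC28-Bsa4 backbone from the SGC, a vector designed for ligation-independent cloning of protein fragments intended for structural biology. It is selected with kanamycin and is recorded as low copy. The record does not list the origin of replication or explicitly name the promoter, although the use of T7 and T7-terminator sequencing primers indicates that the insert sits between T7 promoter and terminator elements, the usual arrangement for inducible expression in E. coli strains that supply T7 RNA polymerase.

The insert is a 345 bp, codon-optimized fragment of human MAGI1 (membrane associated guanylate kinase, WW and PDZ domain containing 1, numbered against isoform a). At this size it encodes only a small portion of the protein, consistent with the note that the construct may not carry the full open reading frame. The record does not say which domain it covers. Two cysteine-to-serine substitutions, C677S and C709S, have been introduced. Changes of this type are commonly made to limit unwanted disulfide formation or oxidation in purified protein, though the record does not state the reason here. The fragment is fused at its N terminus to a His tag followed by a TEV protease cleavage site, which allows capture by immobilized metal affinity chromatography and subsequent removal of the tag.

The stated purpose is bacterial production of recombinant protein for structure determination, and the record associates the construct with a deposited PDB structure. No feature table was supplied, so this description rests on the catalogue fields alone.
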