Addgene plasmid #38901: MAGI1
Purpose: Bacterial expression for structure determination; may not be full ORF
Depositing lab: Nicola Burgess-Brown. Depositing organization: University of Oxford.
Backbone
  Vector backbone: pNIC28-Bsa4
  Backbone manufacturer: SGC
  Vector type: Bacterial Expression
Growth in bacteria
  Bacterial resistance: Kanamycin, 50 μg/mL
  Growth temperature: 37°C
  Growth strain: Mach1
  Copy number: Low Copy
Gene/Insert
  Gene/Insert name: MAGI1 (alt names: membrane associated guanylate kinase, WW and PDZ domain containing 1 [isoform a]; PDB:3BPU)
  Species: H. sapiens (human)
  Insert size (bp): 345
  Mutation: C677S, C709S; codon-optimized
  Entrez Gene: MAGI1 (a.k.a. AIP-3, AIP3, BAIAP1, BAP-1, BAP1, MAGI-1, MAGI-1b, Magi1d, TNRC19, WWP3)
  Tag / fusion protein: His Tev (N terminal on insert)
  Cloning method: Ligation Independent Cloning
  Sequencing primers: 5′ T7; 3′ T7-term
Terms and licenses: Academic/Nonprofit Terms; Industry Terms: Not Available to Industry
How to cite: MAGI1 was a gift from Nicola Burgess-Brown (Addgene plasmid # 38901 ; http://n2t.net/addgene:38901 ; RRID:Addgene_38901)
